>Addgene plasmid #240054 | pAAV-EF1_-DIO-Varnam1-WPRE | addgene full sequence | sequence record 477847 | Addgene NGS Result
CCTGCAGGCAGCTGCGCGCTCGCTCGCTCACTGAGGCCGCCCGGGCGTCGGGCGACCTTTGGTCGCCCGG
CCTCAGTGAGCGAGCGAGCGCGCAGAGAGGGAGTGGCCAACTCCATCACTAGGGGTTCCTGCGGCCGCAC
GCGTAAGCTTTGCAAAGATGGATAAAGTTTTAAACAGAGAGGAATCTTTGCAGCTAATGGACCTTCTAGG
TCTTGAAAGGAGTGGGAATTGGCTCCGGTGCCCGTCAGTGGGCAGAGCGCACATCGCCCACAGTCCCCGA
GAAGTTGGGGGGAGGGGTCGGCAATTGAACCGGTGCCTAGAGAAGGTGGCGCGGGGTAAACTGGGAAAGT
GATGTCGTGTACTGGCTCCGCCTTTTTCCCGAGGGTGGGGGAGAACCGTATATAAGTGCAGTAGTCGCCG
TGAACGTTCTTTTTCGCAACGGGTTTGCCGCCAGAACACAGGTAAGTGCCGTGTGTGGTTCCCGCGGGCC
TGGCCTCTTTACGGGTTATGGCCCTTGCGTGCCTTGAATTACTTCCACCTGGCTGCAGTACGTGATTCTT
GATCCCGAGCTTCGGGTTGGAAGTGGGTGGGAGAGTTCGAGGCCTTGCGCTTAAGGAGCCCCTTCGCCTC
GTGCTTGAGTTGAGGCCTGGCCTGGGCGCTGGGGCCGCCGCGTGCGAATCTGGTGGCACCTTCGCGCCTG
TCTCGCTGCTTTCGATAAGTCTCTAGCCATTTAAAATTTTTGATGACCTGCTGCGACGCTTTTTTTCTGG
CAAGATAGTCTTGTAAATGCGGGCCAAGATCTGCACACTGGTATTTCGGTTTTTGGGGCCGCGGGCGGCG
ACGGGGCCCGTGCGTCCCAGCGCACATGTTCGGCGAGGCGGGGCCTGCGAGCGCGGCCACCGAGAATCGG
ACGGGGGTAGTCTCAAGCTGGCCGGCCTGCTCTGGTGCCTGGCCTCGCGCCGCCGTGTATCGCCCCGCCC
TGGGCGGCAAGGCTGGCCCGGTCGGCACCAGTTGCGTGAGCGGAAAGATGGCCGCTTCCCGGCCCTGCTG
CAGGGAGCTCAAAATGGAGGACGCGGCGCTCGGGAGAGCGGGCGGGTGAGTCACCCACACAAAGGAAAAG
GGCCTTTCCGTCCTCAGCCGTCGCTTCATGTGACTCCACGGAGTACCGGGCGCCGTCCAGGCACCTCGAT
TAGTTCTCGAGCTTTTGGAGTACGTCGTCTTTAGGTTGGGGGGAGGGGTTTTATGCGATGGAGTTTCCCC
ACACTGAGTGGGTGGAGACTGAAGTTAGGCCAGCTTGGCACTTGATGTAATTCTCCTTGGAATTTGCCCT
TTTTGAGTTTGGATCTTGGTTCATTCTCAAGCCTCAGACAGTGGTTCAAAGTTTTTTTCTTCCATTTCAG
GTGTCGTGAGGTACCGGATCCTCTAGAGTCGACTCCGGAATAACTTCGTATAGGATACTTTATACGAAGT
TATGCAGAATGGTAGCTGGATTGTAGCTGCTATTAGCAATATGAAACCTCTTAATAACTTCGTATAGCAT
ACATTATACGAAGTTATGGCGCGCCTCATTACACCTCGTTCTCGTAGCAGAACACGTTGATGTCGATCTG
GTCCAGGGGGATGTACTCGCCCTCGCTGGTGATCCTGCTCTTCTTATACAGCTCGTCCATCCCGCCGCCC
AGATTAGAGTACTTGGCCACGGCCACCTCTCTCTGCACCACATATGTCTCGTTATCAGACTCCTCGATGC
GCTCCAGCCTGTGGTCCACGGCGTGCACTCCTGGCATCTTGATATTGCCCACTGTCTTCTTGGAGCGGTA
TGTGGTCACAAAGTTACAGTGCAGGTGTCCTCCTCCATCCACCTTCAGGGCGATGTCGGTATATCCCCTC
AGGCCTCCGTCTGCAGGGTACATCATCTCTGTATTGGGCTCCCAGCCCTTGGTCTTCTTCTGCATCACTG
GGCCATTGCTAGGGAAGTTCACGCCCCTCACCTTCACGTTATACACCAGCTCGCCATCCTCCAGAGAGGT
GTCCTGTGTCACGGTCACCACGCCGCCATCCTCGTATCTTGTCACCCTCTCCCAGGTAAAGCCCTCGGGG
AAGCTCTGCTTAAAGAAATCGGGGATGTCGGCTGGATACTTGATGAAGGTCCTGCTGCCGTACATGAAGC
TGGTGGCCAGGATGTCAAAGGCGAAAGGCAGTGGTCCTCCCTCGATCACTTTGATCCTCATTGTCTGCAC
GCCCTCGTATGGCCTGCCCTCTCCCTCTCCGGTGCACTTGAACTGGTGCCCATTGACAGACCCTTCCATC
ACGACCTTCATCCGCATATTTTCCTTAATCAGTCCGGACCTCCACTTGAAGATAGTCTCATGGGCAATGA
GGCACCCCATTCCAAACAGTGGCTTAGCGAGCACATCCAGGATTCCCATGAGAATGGCCTCATTGTCGAC
GGACAGCACGCCACTACCAGACCCGAAAGCCCACACGACAGGATAAAACACCCAGAGGATTGACAGGAAG
ACGAGCAGACTGACATAGGAGCTATGGTACTCGGGGCTTTTCTTCAGATCGTCTTTCCAAGTGGCGTTAT
ACATCCCGTATGTCAGGACTGCCTGCATCACACATCCAGCGATAAAGTACACCCATTTGAACTTGTGTTC
ATCCTCGAAGGCGCCCAGAATACCAAACACGATCATGAAAATGTCTGCGCCGATGACCCAAGAAATCATC
ACTCCGCCCATCTTGGTCATGACGATGAGATCGAGCAGGAGCAGTGGTGTGGTCAGCACCCAGCTAATAT
ATCTTGCGTAGACCACCTGCCTTTCACCATTCATTGTCAGGTCCTGGTAGTTCACGGCCATTGCATAGTA
AGCGGTAGCGGCGATAGTGCAGATGGCAATGTTGATATAGTATGCGCTCTTCAGCTCTGAAGGCCGAAAG
TGCACAGCCACTCCAAAAGCAATAGCAGCAGCAGCCATAATAGCAAAGACAATCCACTGTGCAATCATGC
CGGTCTCGGTTTCCACGTCAGCCATGGTGGCCTGCAGACCGGTGCTAGCATAACTTCGTATAAAGTATCC
TATACGAAGTTATTTGCCTTAACCCAGAAATTATCACTGTTATTCTTTAGAATGGTGCAAAGAATAACTT
CGTATAATGTATGCTATACGAAGTTATGAATTCGATATCAAGCTTATCGATAATCAACCTCTGGATTACA
AAATTTGTGAAAGATTGACTGGTATTCTTAACTATGTTGCTCCTTTTACGCTATGTGGATACGCTGCTTT
AATGCCTTTGTATCATGCTATTGCTTCCCGTATGGCTTTCATTTTCTCCTCCTTGTATAAATCCTGGTTG
CTGTCTCTTTATGAGGAGTTGTGGCCCGTTGTCAGGCAACGTGGCGTGGTGTGCACTGTGTTTGCTGACG
CAACCCCCACTGGTTGGGGCATTGCCACCACCTGTCAGCTCCTTTCCGGGACTTTCGCTTTCCCCCTCCC
TATTGCCACGGCGGAACTCATCGCCGCCTGCCTTGCCCGCTGCTGGACAGGGGCTCGGCTGTTGGGCACT
GACAATTCCGTGGTGTTGTCGGGGAAATCATCGTCCTTTCCTTGGCTGCTCGCCTATGTTGCCACCTGGA
TTCTGCGCGGGACGTCCTTCTGCTACGTCCCTTCGGCCCTCAATCCAGCGGACCTTCCTTCCCGCGGCCT
GCTGCCGGCTCTGCGGCCTCTTCCGCGTCTTCGCCTTCGCCCTCAGACGAGTCGGATCTCCCTTTGGGCC
GCCTCCCCGCATCGATACCGAGCGCTGCTCGAGAGATCTACGGGTGGCATCCCTGTGACCCCTCCCCAGT
GCCTCTCCTGGCCCTGGAAGTTGCCACTCCAGTGCCCACCAGCCTTGTCCTAATAAAATTAAGTTGCATC
ATTTTGTCTGACTAGGTGTCCTTCTATAATATTATGGGGTGGAGGGGGGTGGTATGGAGCAAGGGGCAAG
TTGGGAAGACAACCTGTAGGGCCTGCGGGGTCTATTGGGAACCAAGCTGGAGTGCAGTGGCACAATCTTG
GCTCACTGCAATCTCCGCCTCCTGGGTTCAAGCGATTCTCCTGCCTCAGCCTCCCGAGTTGTTGGGATTC
CAGGCATGCATGACCAGGCTCAGCTAATTTTTGTTTTTTTGGTAGAGACGGGGTTTCACCATATTGGCCA
GGCTGGTCTCCAACTCCTAATCTCAGGTGATCTACCCACCTTGGCCTCCCAAATTGCTGGGATTACAGGC
GTGAACCACTGCTCCCTTCCCTGTCCTTCTGATTTTGTAGGTAACCACGTGCGGACCGAGCGGCCGCAGG
AACCCCTAGTGATGGAGTTGGCCACTCCCTCTCTGCGCGCTCGCTCGCTCACTGAGGCCGGGCGACCAAA
GGTCGCCCGACGCCCGGGCTTTGCCCGGGCGGCCTCAGTGAGCGAGCGAGCGCGCAGCTGCCTGCAGGGG
CGCCTGATGCGGTATTTTCTCCTTACGCATCTGTGCGGTATTTCACACCGCATA
[95 nt withheld, positions 4535-4629]
T
[46 nt withheld, positions 4631-4676]
C
[141 nt withheld, positions 4678-4818]
CCTTTGACGTTGGAGTCCACGTTCTTT
[37 nt withheld, positions 4846-4882]
ACTCTATCTCGGGCTATTCTTTTGATTTATAAGGGATTTTGCCGATTTCGGTCTATTGGTTAAAAAATGA
GCTGATTTAACAAAAATTTAACGCGAATTTTAACAAAATATTAACGTTTACAATTTTATGGTGCACTCTC
AGTACAATCTGCTCTGATGCCGCATAGTTAAGCCAGCCCCGACACCCGCCAACACCCGCTGACGCGCCCT
GACGGGCTTGTCTGCTCCCGGCATCCGCTTACAGACAAGCTGTGACCGTCTCCGGGAGCTGCATGTGTCA
GAGGTTTTCACCGTCATCACCGAAACGCGCGAGACGAAAGGGCCTCGTGATACGCCTATTTTTATAGGTT
AATGTCATGATAATAATGGTTTCTTAGACGTCAGGTGGCACTTTTCGGGGAAATGTGCGCGGAACCCCTA
TTTGTTTATTTTTCTAAATACATTCAAATATGTATCCGCTCATGAGACAATAACCCTGATAAATGCTTCA
ATAATATTGAAAAAGGAAGAGTATGAGTATTCAACATTTCCGTGTCGCCCTTATTCCCTTTTTTGCGGCA
TTTTGCCTTCCTGTTTTTGCTCACCCAGAAACGCTGGTGAAAGTAAAAGATGCTGAAGATCAGTTGGGTG
CACGAGTGGGTTACATCGAACTGGATCTCAACAGCGGTAAGATCCTTGAGAGTTTTCGCCCCGAAGAACG
TTTTCCAATGATGAGCACTTTTAAAGTTCTGCTATGTGGCGCGGTATTATCCCGTATTGACGCCGGGCAA
GAGCAACTCGGTCGCCGCATACACTATTCTCAGAATGACTTGGTTGAGTACTCACCAGTCACAGAAAAGC
ATCTTACGGATGGCATGACAGTAAGAGAATTATGCAGTGCTGCCATAACCATGAGTGATAACACTGCGGC
CAACTTACTTCTGACAACGATCGGAGGACCGAAGGAGCTAACCGCTTTTTTGCACAACATGGGGGATCAT
GTAACTCGCCTTGATCGTTGGGAACCGGAGCTGAATGAAGCCATACCAAACGACGAGCGTGACACCACGA
TGCCTGTAGCAATGGCAACAACGTTGCGCAAACTATTAACTGGCGAACTACTTACTCTAGCTTCCCGGCA
ACAATTAATAGACTGGATGGAGGCGGATAAAGTTGCAGGACCACTTCTGCGCTCGGCCCTTCCGGCTGGC
TGGTTTATTGCTGATAAATCTGGAGCCGGTGAGCGTGGGTCTCGCGGTATCATTGCAGCACTGGGGCCAG
ATGGTAAGCCCTCCCGTATCGTAGTTATCTACACGACGGGGAGTCAGGCAACTATGGATGAACGAAATAG
ACAGATCGCTGAGATAGGTGCCTCACTGATTAAGCATTGGTAACTGTCAGACCAAGTTTACTCATATATA
CTTTAGATTGATTTAAAACTTCATTTTTAATTTAAAAGGATCTAGGTGAAGATCCTTTTTGATAATCTCA
TGACCAAAATCCCTTAACGTGAGTTTTCGTTCCACTGAGCGTCAGACCCCGTAGAAAAGATCAAAGGATC
TTCTTGAGATCCTTTTTTTCTGCGCGTAATCTGCTGCTTGCAAACAAAAAAACCACCGCTACCAGCGGTG
GTTTGTTTGCCGGATCAAGAGCTACCAACTCTTTTTCCGAAGGTAACTGGCTTCAGCAGAGCGCAGATAC
CAAATACTGTTCTTCTAGTGTAGCCGTAGTTAGGCCACCACTTCAAGAACTCTGTAGCACCGCCTACATA
CCTCGCTCTGCTAATCCTGTTACCAGTGGCTGCTGCCAGTGGCGATAAGTCGTGTCTTACCGGGTTGGAC
TCAAGACGATAGTTACCGGATAAGGCGCAGCGGTCGGGCTGAACGGGGGGTTCGTGCACACAGCCCAGCT
TGGAGCGAACGACCTACACCGAACTGAGATACCTACAGCGTGAGCTATGAGAAAGCGCCACGCTTCCCGA
AGGGAGAAAGGCGGACAGGTATCCGGTAAGCGGCAGGGTCGGAACAGGAGAGCGCACGAGGGAGCTTCCA
GGGGGAAACGCCTGGTATCTTTATAGTCCTGTCGGGTTTCGCCACCTCTGACTTGAGCGTCGATTTTTGT
GATGCTCGTCAGGGGGGCGGAGCCTATGGAAAAACGCCAGCAACGCGGCCTTTTTACGGTTCCTGGCCTT
TTGCTGGCCTTTTGCTCACATGT
Features (pLannotate 1.2.2; 24 found; start..end, strand, type, name):
     12..39      +  repeat_region  AAV2 ITR (fragment): inverted terminal repeat of adeno-associated virus serotype 2 inverted
     68..95      +  repeat_region  AAV2 ITR (fragment): inverted terminal repeat of adeno-associated virus serotype 2 inverted
    158..224     +  CDS            small t antigen (fragment): SV40 (simian virus 40) small t antigen
    231..1409    +  promoter       EF-1α promoter: strong constitutive promoter for human elongation factor EF-1α
   1416..1433    +  misc_feature   MCS (fragment): pUC18/19 multiple cloning site
   1440..1473    +  protein_bind   lox2272: Cre-mediated recombination occurs in the 8-bp core sequence (GGATACTT). lox2272 sites are compatible with each other, but incompatible with loxP or loxN sites (Lee and Saito, 1988). Cre recombinase
   1474..1523    -  intron         β-globin intron (fragment): internally truncated intron from human β-globin
   1524..1557    +  protein_bind   loxP: Cre-mediated recombination occurs in the 8-bp core sequence (GCATACAT). Cre recombinase
   1593..1652    -  CDS            KCNJ2 (fragment): KCNJ2_HUMAN - Also known as IRK1. Experimental evidence at protein level: Swiss-Prot protein existence level 1. Probably participates in establishing action potential waveform and excitability of neuronal and muscle tissues. Inward rectifier potassium channels are characterized by a greater tendency to allow potassium to flow into the cell rather than out of it. Their voltage dependence is regulated by the concentration of extracellular potassium; as external potassium is raised, the voltage range of the channel opening shifts to more positive voltages. The inward rectification is mainly due t
   1653..2342    -  CDS            mRuby3: mRuby3 is a basic (constitutively fluorescent) red fluorescent protein published in 2016, derived from Entacmaea quadricolor. It has low acid sensitivity.
   3060..3093    -  protein_bind   lox2272: Cre-mediated recombination occurs in the 8-bp core sequence (GGATACTT). lox2272 sites are compatible with each other, but incompatible with loxP or loxN sites (Lee and Saito, 1988). Cre recombinase
   3094..3143    -  intron         β-globin intron (fragment): internally truncated intron from human β-globin
   3144..3177    -  protein_bind   loxP: Cre-mediated recombination occurs in the 8-bp core sequence (GCATACAT). Cre recombinase
   3178..3202    +  misc_feature   MCS (fragment): pBluescript multiple cloning site
   3202..3790    +  misc_feature   WPRE: woodchuck hepatitis virus posttranscriptional regulatory element
   3822..4298    +  polyA_signal   hGH poly(A) signal: human growth hormone polyadenylation signal
   4338..4478    +  repeat_region  AAV2 ITR: inverted terminal repeat of adeno-associated virus serotype 2 inverted
   4483..4534    -  misc_feature   bom (fragment): basis of mobility region from pBR322
   4553..5008    +  rep_origin     f1 ori (sequence partly withheld): f1 bacteriophage origin of replication; arrow indicates direction of (+) strand synthesis
   5009..5058    -  misc_feature   bom (fragment): basis of mobility region from pBR322
   5160..5195    -  CDS            rop (fragment): Rop protein, which maintains plasmids at low copy number; rop
   5290..5394    +  promoter       AmpR promoter: bla
   5395..6255    +  CDS            AmpR: β-lactamase; bla; confers resistance to ampicillin, carbenicillin, and related antibiotics
   6426..7014    +  rep_origin     ori: high-copy-number ColE1/pMB1/pBR322/pUC origin of replication
