[The description below was written by a language model from this plasmid's Addgene catalogue record and pLannotate feature annotations shown in this document.]
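Description:
pAAV-EF1_-DIO-Varnam1-WPRE is an adeno-associated virus transfer plasmid for Cre-dependent expression of the red fluorescent genetically encoded voltage indicator VARNAM1 in mammalian cells. It is propagated in bacteria as a high-copy plasmid with a ColE1/pUC-type origin and an ampicillin resistance gene (β-lactamase under its own promoter), and it also carries an f1 phage origin. The expression cassette is flanked by AAV2 inverted terminal repeats, which allow it to be packaged into recombinant AAV particles. The annotation detects a full-length ITR on the 3′ side but only short ITR fragments on the 5′ side, which may reflect the difficulty of sequencing and annotating these repeats.

Between the ITRs, the human EF-1α promoter sits upstream of a DIO (double-floxed inverted open reading frame) cassette. This cassette has a lox2272/loxP pair on one side and an oppositely oriented lox2272/loxP pair on the other, enclosing the synthetic VARNAM1 coding sequence in the antisense orientation. Without Cre, the insert cannot be translated. Cre recombination between the compatible sites inverts the insert and then excises one site of each pair, which locks the coding sequence in the sense orientation for EF-1α-driven transcription. Within the inverted insert, the feature table identifies mRuby3 as the red fluorescent reporter and a short fragment of KCNJ2 (Kir2.1), which is commonly used as a membrane trafficking or export motif. The remaining portion of the insert, roughly 700 nt, is not annotated and presumably encodes the voltage-sensing part of the indicator. A WPRE and the human growth hormone polyadenylation signal follow the cassette to enhance transcript stability and expression. The associated publication used such tools to image voltage dynamics in Cre-defined neuron classes in behaving mammals.
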