Addgene plasmid #240054: pAAV-EF1_-DIO-Varnam1-WPRE
Purpose: Cre dependent Red fluorescent voltage indicator for mammalian expression
Depositing lab: Mark Schnitzer. Depositing organization: Stanford University. Publication: Imaging high-frequency voltage dynamics in multiple neuron classes of behaving mammals. Haziza S, Chrapkiewicz R, Zhang Y, Kruzhilin V, Li J, Li J, Delamare G, Swanson R, Buzsaki G, Kannan M, Vasan G, Lin MZ, Zeng H, Daigle TL, Schnitzer MJ. Cell, 188, 1-23, August 7, 2025. doi: 10.1016/j.cell.2025.06.028 PubMed 39185175.
Backbone
  Vector backbone: AAV
  Vector type: AAV
Growth in bacteria
  Bacterial resistance: Ampicillin, 100 μg/mL
  Growth temperature: 37°C
  Growth strain: NEB Stable
  Copy number: High Copy
Gene/Insert
  Gene/Insert name: VARNAM1
  Species: Synthetic
  Promoter: Ef1a
  Cloning method: Restriction Enzyme; 5′ cloning site NcoI (not destroyed); 3′ cloning site AscI (not destroyed)
Resource information
  A portion of this plasmid was derived from a plasmid made by: Addgene Plasmid #115552
Terms and licenses: Academic/Nonprofit Terms; Industry Terms: Not Available to Industry
How to cite: pAAV-EF1_-DIO-Varnam1-WPRE was a gift from Mark Schnitzer (Addgene plasmid # 240054 ; http://n2t.net/addgene:240054 ; RRID:Addgene_240054)
